Addgene plasmid #109033: pET28b-NmCas9-Flag D16A+H588A
Purpose: D16A+H588A mutant of Cas9 from Nm8013 cloned into pET28b with a C-terminal Flag tag for protein expression
Depositing lab: Yan Zhang. Depositing organization: University of Michigan. Publication: Programmable RNA Cleavage and Recognition by a Natural CRISPR-Cas9 System from Neisseria meningitidis. Rousseau BA, Hou Z, Gramelspacher MJ, Zhang Y. Mol Cell. 2018 Mar 1;69(5):906-914.e4. doi: 10.1016/j.molcel.2018.01.025. Epub 2018 Feb 15. PubMed 29456189.
Backbone
  Vector backbone: pET28
  Backbone manufacturer: Novagen
  Backbone size w/o insert (bp): 5000
  Total vector size (bp): 8512
  Vector type: Bacterial Expression
Growth in bacteria
  Bacterial resistance: Kanamycin, 50 μg/mL
  Growth temperature: 37°C
  Growth strain: DH5alpha
  Copy number: Low Copy
Gene/Insert
  Gene/Insert name: CRISPR-associated endonuclease Cas9 (alt name: Cas9)
  Species: Neisseria meningitidis
  Insert size (bp): 3273
  Promoter: T7
  Tag / fusion protein: Flag Tag (C terminal on insert)
  Cloning method: Gibson Cloning
  Sequencing primers: 5′ T7 promoter; 3′ T7 terminator
Terms and licenses: Academic/Nonprofit Terms; Industry Terms: Not Available to Industry
How to cite: pET28b-NmCas9-Flag D16A+H588A was a gift from Yan Zhang (Addgene plasmid # 109033 ; http://n2t.net/addgene:109033 ; RRID:Addgene_109033)
