[The description below was written by a language model from this plasmid's Addgene catalogue record, the feature table of its GenBank file and pLannotate feature annotations shown in this document.]
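Description:
pET28b-NmCas9-Flag D16A+H588A is a bacterial expression plasmid of about 8.5 kb, built on the Novagen pET28 backbone, for producing a mutant Cas9 protein from Neisseria meningitidis strain 8013 in E. coli. It is selected with kanamycin through the aph(3')-Ia (KanR) gene. It replicates from a pBR322-type ColE1 origin accompanied by the bom region and the rop gene, which keeps copy number low, as the catalogue entry also states. An f1 phage origin is also present. Short tetracycline-resistance fragments and an AmpR promoter fragment flagged by automated annotation are backbone remnants, not functional markers.

The roughly 3.3 kb NmCas9 coding sequence, inserted by Gibson assembly, sits behind a T7 promoter with an adjacent lac operator and the strong T7 gene 10 ribosome binding site, and is followed by the T7 terminator. The plasmid's own lacI gene supplies the repressor, so transcription stays off until induction with IPTG in a host that provides T7 RNA polymerase. A FLAG epitope is fused directly to the C terminus of Cas9. The feature tables also annotate a short polyhistidine stretch just downstream, which probably derives from the pET28 backbone. The catalogue lists only the FLAG tag, so the record does not confirm that the His tag is part of the translated protein.

The D16A and H588A substitutions lie in the catalytic residues of the RuvC and HNH nuclease domains, so the double mutant is expected to be nuclease-dead while still capable of guide-directed target binding. The associated publication concerns programmable RNA cleavage and recognition by NmCas9, which suggests use of the purified protein as a catalytically inactive control or binding-only reagent in biochemical assays. The two sequence records differ by a few bases in length and in numbering origin but show the same architecture.
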