LOCUS       Exported 8508 bp ds-DNA circular SYN 13-MAY-2021
DEFINITION  D16A+H588A mutant of Cas9 from Nm8013 cloned into pET28b with a
            C-terminal Flag tag for protein expression.
ACCESSION   .
VERSION     .
KEYWORDS    pET28b-NmCas9-Flag D16A+H588A
SOURCE      synthetic DNA construct
  ORGANISM  synthetic DNA construct
REFERENCE   1 (bases 1 to 8508)
  AUTHORS   Rousseau BA, Hou Z, Gramelspacher MJ, Zhang Y
  TITLE     Programmable RNA Cleavage and Recognition by a Natural CRISPR-Cas9
            System from Neisseria meningitidis.
  JOURNAL   Mol Cell. 2018 Mar 1;69(5):906-914.e4. doi:
            10.1016/j.molcel.2018.01.025. Epub 2018 Feb 15.
  PUBMED    29456189
REFERENCE   2 (bases 1 to 8508)
  AUTHORS   .
  TITLE     Direct Submission
  JOURNAL   Exported May 13, 2021 from SnapGene Server 1.1.58
            http://www.snapgene.com
FEATURES             Location/Qualifiers
     source          1..8508
                     /organism="synthetic DNA construct"
                     /mol_type="other DNA"
     primer_bind     99..118
                     /label=T7
                     /note="T7 promoter, forward primer"
     promoter        99..117
                     /label=T7 promoter
                     /note="promoter for bacteriophage T7 RNA polymerase"
     protein_bind    118..142
                     /label=lac operator
                     /bound_moiety="lac repressor encoded by lacI"
                     /note="The lac repressor binds to the lac operator to
                     inhibit transcription in E. coli. This inhibition can be
                     relieved by adding lactose or
                     isopropyl-beta-D-thiogalactopyranoside (IPTG)."
     RBS             157..179
                     /note="efficient ribosome binding site from bacteriophage
                     T7 gene 10 (Olins and Rangwala, 1989)"
     CDS             186..3431
                     /codon_start=1
                     /product="Cas9 endonuclease from the Neisseria meningitidis
                     Type II CRISPR/Cas system (Esvelt et al., 2013)"
                     /label=NmCas9
                     /note="generates RNA-guided double strand breaks in DNA"
                     /translation="MAAFKPNSINYILGLAIGIASVGWAMVEIDEEENPIRLIDLGVRV
                     FERAEVPKTGDSLAMARRLARSVRRLTRRRAHRLLRTRRLLKREGVLQAANFDENGLIK
                     SLPNTPWQLRAAALDRKLTPLEWSAVLLHLIKHRGYLSQRKNEGETADKELGALLKGVA
                     GNAHALQTGDFRTPAELALNKFEKESGHIRNQRSDYSHTFSRKDLQAELILLFEKQKEF
                     GNPHVSGGLKEGIETLLMTQRPALSGDAVQKMLGHCTFEPAEPKAAKNTYTAERFIWLT
                     KLNNLRILEQGSERPLTDTERATLMDEPYRKSKLTYAQARKLLGLEDTAFFKGLRYGKD
                     NAEASTLMEMKAYHAISRALEKEGLKDKKSPLNLSPELQDEIGTAFSLFKTDEDITGRL
                     KDRIQPEILEALLKHISFDKFVQISLKALRRIVPLMEQGKRYDEACAEIYGDHYGKKNT
                     EEKIYLPPIPADEIRNPVVLRALSQARKVINGVVRRYGSPARIHIETAREVGKSFKDRK
                     EIEKRQEENRKDREKAAAKFREYFPNFVGEPKSKDILKLRLYEQQHGKCLYSGKEINLG
                     RLNEKGYVEIDAALPFSRTWDDSFNNKVLVLGSENQNKGNQTPYEYFNGKDNSREWQEF
                     KARVETSRFPRSKKQRILLQKFDEDGFKERNLNDTRYVNRFLCQFVADRMRLTGKGKKR
                     VFASNGQITNLLRGFWGLRKVRAENDRHHALDAVVVACSTVAMQQKITRFVRYKEMNAF
                     DGKTIDKETGEVLHQKTHFPQPWEFFAQEVMIRVFGKPDGKPEFEEADTLEKLRTLLAE
                     KLSSRPEAVHEYVTPLFVSRAPNRKMSGQGHMETVKSAKRLDEGVSVLRVPLTQLKLKD
                     LEKMVNREREPKLYEALKARLEAHKDDPAKAFAEPFYKYDKAGNRTQQVKAVRVEQVQK
                     TGVWVRNHNGIADNATMVRVDVFEKGDKYYLVPIYSWQVAKGILPDRAVVQGKDEEDWQ
                     LIDDSFNFKFSLHPNDLVEVITKKARMFGYFASCHRGTGNINIRIHDLDHKIGKNGILE
                     GIGVKTALSFQKYQIDELGKEIRPCRLKKRPPVR"
     CDS             3432..3455
                     /codon_start=1
                     /product="FLAG(R) epitope tag, followed by an enterokinase
                     cleavage site"
                     /label=FLAG
                     /translation="DYKDDDDK"
     CDS             3468..3488
                     /codon_start=1
                     /product="6xHis affinity tag"
                     /label=7xHis
                     /translation="HHHHHHH"
     primer_bind     complement(3541..3559)
                     /label=T7 Term
                     /note="T7 terminator, reverse primer"
     terminator      3555..3602
                     /label=T7 terminator
                     /note="transcription terminator for bacteriophage T7 RNA
                     polymerase"
     rep_origin      3639..4094
                     /direction=RIGHT
                     /label=f1 ori
                     /note="f1 bacteriophage origin of replication; arrow
                     indicates direction of (+) strand synthesis"
     primer_bind     complement(3726..3745)
                     /label=F1ori-R
                     /note="F1 origin, reverse primer"
     primer_bind     3936..3957
                     /label=F1ori-F
                     /note="F1 origin, forward primer"
     CDS             complement(4186..5001)
                     /codon_start=1
                     /gene="aph(3')-Ia"
                     /product="aminoglycoside phosphotransferase"
                     /label=KanR
                     /note="confers resistance to kanamycin in bacteria or G418
                     (Geneticin(R)) in eukaryotes"
                     /translation="MSHIQRETSCSRPRLNSNMDADLYGYKWARDNVGQSGATIYRLYG
                     KPDAPELFLKHGKGSVANDVTDEMVRLNWLTEFMPLPTIKHFIRTPDDAWLLTTAIPGK
                     TAFQVLEEYPDSGENIVDALAVFLRRLHSIPVCNCPFNSDRVFRLAQAQSRMNNGLVDA
                     SDFDDERNGWPVEQVWKEMHKLLPFSPDSVVTHGDFSLDNLIFDEGKLIGCIDVGRVGI
                     ADRYQDLAILWNCLGEFSPSLQKRLFQKYGIDNPDMNKLQFHLMLDEFF"
     primer_bind     4909..4928
                     /label=Kan-R
                     /note="Kanamycin resistance gene, reverse primer"
     primer_bind     4993..5012
                     /label=pENTR-R
                     /note="pENTR vectors, reverse primer"
     rep_origin      5123..5711
                     /direction=RIGHT
                     /label=ori
                     /note="high-copy-number ColE1/pMB1/pBR322/pUC origin of
                     replication"
     primer_bind     5612..5631
                     /label=pBR322ori-F
                     /note="pBR322 origin, forward primer"
     primer_bind     5865..5882
                     /label=L4440
                     /note="L4440 vector, forward primer"
     misc_feature    5897..6036
                     /label=bom
                     /note="basis of mobility region from pBR322"
     primer_bind     complement(5962..5981)
                     /label=pRS-marker
                     /note="pRS vectors, use to sequence yeast selectable
                     marker"
     primer_bind     6122..6144
                     /label=pGEX 3'
                     /note="pGEX vectors, reverse primer"
     CDS             complement(6138..6329)
                     /codon_start=1
                     /gene="rop"
                     /product="Rop protein, which maintains plasmids at low copy
                     number"
                     /label=rop
                     /translation="MTKQEKTALNMARFIRSQTLTLLEKLNELDADEQADICESLHDHA
                     DELYRSCLARFGDDGENL"
     CDS             complement(7138..8220)
                     /codon_start=1
                     /gene="lacI"
                     /product="lac repressor"
                     /label=lacI
                     /note="The lac repressor binds to the lac operator to
                     inhibit transcription in E. coli. This inhibition can be
                     relieved by adding lactose or
                     isopropyl-beta-D-thiogalactopyranoside (IPTG)."
                     /translation="MKPVTLYDVAEYAGVSYQTVSRVVNQASHVSAKTREKVEAAMAEL
                     NYIPNRVAQQLAGKQSLLIGVATSSLALHAPSQIVAAIKSRADQLGASVVVSMVERSGV
                     EACKAAVHNLLAQRVSGLIINYPLDDQDAIAVEAACTNVPALFLDVSDQTPINSIIFSH
                     EDGTRLGVEHLVALGHQQIALLAGPLSSVSARLRLAGWHKYLTRNQIQPIAEREGDWSA
                     MSGFQQTMQMLNEGIVPTAMLVANDQMALGAMRAITESGLRVGADISVVGYDDTEDSSC
                     YIPPLTTIKQDFRLLGQTSVDRLLQLSQGQAVKGNQLLPVSLVKRKTTLAPNTQTASPR
                     ALADSLMQLARQVSRLESGQ"
     primer_bind     8182..8201
                     /label=LacI-R
                     /note="LacI, reverse primer"
     promoter        complement(8221..8298)
                     /gene="lacI"
                     /label=lacI promoter
     primer_bind     8504..15
                     /label=pBRrevBam
                     /note="pBR322 vectors, tet region, downstream of BamHI,
                     reverse primer"
ORIGIN
        1 tgtcggcgat ataggcgcca gcaaccgcac ctgtggcgcc ggtgatgccg gccacgatgc
       61 gtccggcgta gaggatcgag atctcgatcc cgcgaaatta atacgactca ctatagggga
      121 attgtgagcg gataacaatt cccctctaga aataattttg tttaacttta agaaggagat
      181 ataccatggc tgccttcaaa cctaattcaa tcaactacat cctcggcctc gctatcggca
      241 tcgcatccgt cggctgggcg atggtagaaa ttgacgaaga agaaaacccc atccgcctga
      301 ttgatttggg cgtgcgcgta tttgagcgtg ccgaagtacc gaaaacaggc gactcccttg
      361 ccatggcaag gcgtttggcg cgcagtgttc gccgcctgac ccgccgtcgc gcccaccgcc
      421 tgcttcggac ccgccgccta ttgaaacgcg aaggcgtatt acaagccgcc aattttgacg
      481 aaaacggctt gattaaatcc ttaccgaata caccatggca acttcgcgca gccgcattag
      541 accgcaaact gacgccttta gagtggtcgg cagtcttgtt gcatttaatc aaacatcgcg
      601 gctatttatc gcaacggaaa aacgagggcg aaactgccga taaggagctt ggcgctttgc
      661 ttaaaggcgt agccggcaat gcccatgcct tacagacagg cgatttccgc acaccggccg
      721 aattggcttt aaataaattt gagaaagaaa gcggccatat ccgcaatcag cgcagcgatt
      781 attcgcatac gttcagccgc aaagatttac aggcggagct gattttgctg tttgaaaaac
      841 aaaaagaatt tggcaatccg catgtttcag gcggccttaa agaaggtatt gaaaccctac
      901 tgatgacgca acgccctgcc ctgtccggcg atgccgttca aaaaatgttg gggcattgca
      961 ccttcgaacc ggcagagccg aaagccgcta aaaacaccta cacagccgaa cgtttcatct
     1021 ggctgaccaa gctgaacaac ctgcgtattt tagagcaagg cagcgagcgg ccattgaccg
     1081 ataccgaacg cgccacgctt atggacgagc catacagaaa atccaaactg acttacgcac
     1141 aagcccgtaa gctgctgggt ttagaagata ccgccttttt caaaggcttg cgctatggta
     1201 aagacaatgc cgaagcctca acattgatgg aaatgaaggc ctaccatgcc atcagccgtg
     1261 cactggaaaa agaaggattg aaagacaaaa aatccccatt aaacctttct cccgaattac
     1321 aagacgaaat cggcacggca ttctccctgt tcaaaaccga tgaagacatt acaggccgtc
     1381 tgaaagaccg tatacagccc gaaatcttag aagcgctgtt gaaacacatc agcttcgata
     1441 agttcgtcca aatttccttg aaagcattgc gccgaattgt gcctctaatg gaacaaggca
     1501 aacgttacga tgaagcctgc gccgaaatct acggagacca ttacggcaag aagaatacgg
     1561 aagaaaagat ttatctgccg ccgattcccg ccgacgaaat ccgcaacccc gtcgtcttgc
     1621 gcgccttatc tcaagcacgt aaggtcatta acggcgtggt acgccgttac ggctccccag
     1681 ctcgtatcca tattgaaact gcaagggaag taggtaaatc gtttaaagac cgcaaagaaa
     1741 ttgagaaacg ccaagaagaa aaccgcaaag accgggaaaa agccgccgcc aaattccgag
     1801 agtatttccc caattttgtc ggagaaccca aatccaaaga tattctgaaa ctgcgcctgt
     1861 acgagcaaca acacggcaaa tgcctgtatt cgggcaaaga aatcaactta ggccgtctga
     1921 acgaaaaagg ctatgtcgaa atcgacgctg ccctgccgtt ctcgcgcaca tgggacgaca
     1981 gtttcaacaa taaagtactg gtattgggca gcgaaaacca aaacaaaggc aatcaaaccc
     2041 cttacgaata cttcaacggc aaagacaaca gccgcgaatg gcaggaattt aaagcgcgtg
     2101 tcgaaaccag ccgtttcccg cgcagtaaaa aacaacggat tctgctgcaa aaattcgatg
     2161 aagacggctt taaagaacgc aatctgaacg acacgcgcta cgtcaaccgt ttcctgtgtc
     2221 aatttgttgc cgaccgtatg cggctgacag gtaaaggcaa gaaacgtgtc tttgcatcca
     2281 acggacaaat taccaatctg ttgcgcggct tttggggatt gcgcaaagtg cgtgcggaaa
     2341 acgaccgcca tcacgccttg gacgccgtcg tcgttgcctg ctcgaccgtt gccatgcagc
     2401 agaaaattac ccgttttgta cgctataaag agatgaacgc gtttgacggt aaaaccatag
     2461 acaaagaaac aggagaagtg ctgcatcaaa aaacacactt cccacaacct tgggaatttt
     2521 tcgcacaaga agtcatgatt cgcgtcttcg gcaaaccgga cggcaaaccc gaattcgaag
     2581 aagccgatac cctagaaaaa ctgcgcacgt tgcttgccga aaaattatca tctcgccccg
     2641 aagccgtaca cgaatacgtt acgccactgt ttgtttcacg cgcgcccaat cggaagatga
     2701 gcgggcaagg gcatatggag accgtcaaat ccgccaaacg actggacgaa ggcgtcagcg
     2761 tgttgcgcgt accgctgaca cagttaaaac tgaaagactt ggaaaaaatg gtcaatcggg
     2821 agcgcgaacc taagctatac gaagcactga aagcacggct ggaagcacat aaagacgatc
     2881 ctgccaaagc ctttgccgag ccgttttaca aatacgataa agcaggcaac cgcacccaac
     2941 aggtaaaagc cgtacgcgta gagcaagtac agaaaaccgg cgtatgggtg cgcaaccata
     3001 acggtattgc cgacaacgca accatggtgc gcgtagatgt gtttgagaaa ggcgacaagt
     3061 attatctggt accgatttac agttggcagg tagcgaaagg gattttgccg gatagggctg
     3121 ttgtacaagg aaaagatgaa gaagattggc aacttattga tgatagtttc aactttaaat
     3181 tctcattaca ccctaatgat ttagtcgagg ttataacaaa aaaagctaga atgtttggtt
     3241 actttgccag ctgccatcga ggcacaggta atatcaatat acgcattcat gatcttgatc
     3301 ataaaattgg caaaaatgga atactggaag gtatcggcgt caaaaccgcc ctttcattcc
     3361 aaaaatacca aattgacgaa ctgggcaaag aaatcagacc atgccgtctg aaaaaacgcc
     3421 cgcctgtccg tgattataaa gatgatgatg ataaatgagc actcgagcac caccaccacc
     3481 accaccactg agatccggct gctaacaaag cccgaaagga agctgagttg gctgctgcca
     3541 ccgctgagca ataactagca taaccccttg gggcctctaa acgggtcttg aggggttttt
     3601 tgctgaaagg aggaactata tccggattgg cgaatgggnn nnnnnnnnnn nnnnnnnnnn
     3661 nnnnnnnnnn nnnnnnnnnn nnnnnnnnnn nnnnnnnnnn nnnnnnnnnn nnnnnnnnnn
     3721 nnnnnnnnnn nnnnnnnnnn nnnnnnnnnn nnnnnnnnnn nncnnnnnnn nnnnnnnnnn
     3781 nnnnnnnnnn nnnnnnnnnn nnnnnnnnnn nnnnnnnnnn nnnnnnnnnn nnnnnnnnnn
     3841 nnnnnnnnnn nnnnannnnn nnnnnnnnnn nnnnnnnnnn nnnnnnnnnn nnnnnnnnnn
     3901 nnnncctttg acgttggagt ccacgttctt taatagtgga ctcttgttcc aaactggaac
     3961 aacactcaac cctatctcgg tctattcttt tgatttataa gggattttgc cgatttcggc
     4021 ctattggtta aaaaatgagc tgatttaaca aaaatttaac gcgaatttta acaaaatatt
     4081 aacgcttaca atttaggtgg cacttttcgg ggaaatgtgc gcggaacccc tatttgttta
     4141 tttttctaaa tacattcaaa tatgtatccg ctcatgaatt aattcttaga aaaactcatc
     4201 gagcatcaaa tgaaactgca atttattcat atcaggatta tcaataccat atttttgaaa
     4261 aagccgtttc tgtaatgaag gagaaaactc accgaggcag ttccatagga tggcaagatc
     4321 ctggtatcgg tctgcgattc cgactcgtcc aacatcaata caacctatta atttcccctc
     4381 gtcaaaaata aggttatcaa gtgagaaatc accatgagtg acgactgaat ccggtgagaa
     4441 tggcaaaagt ttatgcattt ctttccagac ttgttcaaca ggccagccat tacgctcgtc
     4501 atcaaaatca ctcgcatcaa ccaaaccgtt attcattcgt gattgcgcct gagcgagacg
     4561 aaatacgcga tcgctgttaa aaggacaatt acaaacagga atcgaatgca accggcgcag
     4621 gaacactgcc agcgcatcaa caatattttc acctgaatca ggatattctt ctaatacctg
     4681 gaatgctgtt ttcccgggga tcgcagtggt gagtaaccat gcatcatcag gagtacggat
     4741 aaaatgcttg atggtcggaa gaggcataaa ttccgtcagc cagtttagtc tgaccatctc
     4801 atctgtaaca tcattggcaa cgctaccttt gccatgtttc agaaacaact ctggcgcatc
     4861 gggcttccca tacaatcgat agattgtcgc acctgattgc ccgacattat cgcgagccca
     4921 tttataccca tataaatcag catccatgtt ggaatttaat cgcggcctag agcaagacgt
     4981 ttcccgttga atatggctca taacacccct tgtattactg tttatgtaag cagacagttt
     5041 tattgttcat gaccaaaatc ccttaacgtg agttttcgtt ccactgagcg tcagaccccg
     5101 tagaaaagat caaaggatct tcttgagatc ctttttttct gcgcgtaatc tgctgcttgc
     5161 aaacaaaaaa accaccgcta ccagcggtgg tttgtttgcc ggatcaagag ctaccaactc
     5221 tttttccgaa ggtaactggc ttcagcagag cgcagatacc aaatactgtc cttctagtgt
     5281 agccgtagtt aggccaccac ttcaagaact ctgtagcacc gcctacatac ctcgctctgc
     5341 taatcctgtt accagtggct gctgccagtg gcgataagtc gtgtcttacc gggttggact
     5401 caagacgata gttaccggat aaggcgcagc ggtcgggctg aacggggggt tcgtgcacac
     5461 agcccagctt ggagcgaacg acctacaccg aactgagata cctacagcgt gagctatgag
     5521 aaagcgccac gcttcccgaa gggagaaagg cggacaggta tccggtaagc ggcagggtcg
     5581 gaacaggaga gcgcacgagg gagcttccag ggggaaacgc ctggtatctt tatagtcctg
     5641 tcgggtttcg ccacctctga cttgagcgtc gatttttgtg atgctcgtca ggggggcgga
     5701 gcctatggaa aaacgccagc aacgcggcct ttttacggtt cctggccttt tgctggcctt
     5761 ttgctcacat gttctttcct gcgttatccc ctgattctgt ggataaccgt attaccgcct
     5821 ttgagtgagc tgataccgct cgccgcagcc gaacgaccga gcgcagcgag tcagtgagcg
     5881 aggaagcgga agagcgcctg atgcggtatt ttctccttac gcatctgtgc ggtatttcac
     5941 accgcaatgg tgcactctca gtacaatctg ctctgatgcc gcatagttaa gccagtatac
     6001 actccgctat cgctacgtga ctgggtcatg gctgcgcccc gacacccgcc aacacccgct
     6061 gacgcgccct gacgggcttg tctgctcccg gcatccgctt acagacaagc tgtgaccgtc
     6121 tccgggagct gcatgtgtca gaggttttca ccgtcatcac cgaaacgcgc gaggcagctg
     6181 cggtaaagct catcagcgtg gtcgtgaagc gattcacaga tgtctgcctg ttcatccgcg
     6241 tccagctcgt tgagtttctc cagaagcgtt aatgtctggc ttctgataaa gcgggccatg
     6301 ttaagggcgg ttttttcctg tttggtcact gatgcctccg tgtaaggggg atttctgttc
     6361 atgggggtaa tgataccgat gaaacgagag aggatgctca cgatacgggt tactgatgat
     6421 gaacatgccc ggttactgga acgttgtgag ggtaaacaac tggcggtatg gatgcggcgg
     6481 gaccagagaa aaatcactca gggtcaatgc cagcgcttcg ttaatacaga tgtaggtgtt
     6541 ccacagggta gccagcagca tcctgcgatg cagatccgga acataatggt gcagggcgct
     6601 gacttccgcg tttccagact ttacgaaaca cggaaaccga agaccattca tgttgttgct
     6661 caggtcgcag acgttttgca gcagcagtcg cttcacgttc gctcgcgtat cggtgattca
     6721 ttctgctaac cagtaaggca accccgccag cctagcctgg tcctcaacga caggagcacg
     6781 atcatgcgca cccgtggggc cgccatgccg gcgataatgg cctgcttctc gccgaaacgt
     6841 ttggtggcgg gaccagtgac gaaggcttga gcgagggcgt gcaagattcc gaataccgca
     6901 agcgacaggc cgatcatcgt cgcgctccag cgaaagcggt cctcgccgaa aatgacccag
     6961 agcgctgccg gcacctgtcc tacgagttgc atgataaaga agacagtcat aagtgcggcg
     7021 acgatagtca tgccccgcgc ccaccggaag gagctgactg ggttgaaggc tctcaagggc
     7081 atcggtcgag atcccggtgc ctaatgagtg agctaactta cattaattgc gttgcgctca
     7141 ctgcccgctt tccagtcggg aaacctgtcg tgccagctgc attaatgaat cggccaacgc
     7201 gcggggagag gcggtttgcg tattgggcgc cagggtggtt tttcttttca ccagtgagac
     7261 gggcaacagc tgattgccct tcaccgcctg gccctgagat agttgcagca agcggtccac
     7321 gctggtttgc cccagcaggc gaaaatcctg tttgatggtg gttaacggcg ggatataaca
     7381 tgagctgtct tcggtatcgt cgtatcccac taccgagata tccgcaccaa cgcgcagccc
     7441 ggactcggta atggcgcgca ttgcgcccag cgccatctga tcgttggcaa ccagcatcgc
     7501 agtgggaacg atgccctcat tcagcatttg catggtttgt tgaaaaccgg acatggcact
     7561 ccagtcgcct tcccgttccg ctatcggctg aatttgattg cgagtgagat atttatgcca
     7621 gccagccaga cgcagacgcg ccgagacaga acttaatggg cccgctaaca gcgcgatttg
     7681 ctggtgaccc aatgcgacca gatgctccac gcccagtcgc gtaccgtctt catgggagaa
     7741 aataatactg ttgatgggtg tctggtcaga gacatcaaga aataacgccg gaacattagt
     7801 gcaggcagct tccacagcaa tggcatcctg gtcatccagc ggatagttaa tgatcagccc
     7861 actgacgcgt tgcgcgagaa gattgtgcac cgccgcttta caggcttcga cgccgcttcg
     7921 ttctaccatc gacaccacca cgctggcacc cagttgatcg gcgcgagatt taatcgccgc
     7981 gacaatttgc gacggcgcgt gcagggccag actggaggtg gcaacgccaa tcagcaacga
     8041 ctgtttgccc gccagttgtt gtgccacgcg gttgggaatg taattcagct ccgccatcgc
     8101 cgcttccact ttttcccgcg ttttcgcaga aacgtggctg gcctggttca ccacgcggga
     8161 aacggtctga taagagacac cggcatactc tgcgacatcg tataacgtta ctggtttcac
     8221 attcaccacc ctgaattgac tctcttccgg gcgctatcat gccataccgc gaaaggtttt
     8281 gcgccattcg atggtgtccg ggatctcgac gctctccctt atgcgactcc tgcattagga
     8341 agcagcccag tagtaggttg aggccgttga gcaccgccgc cgcaaggaat ggtgcatgca
     8401 aggagatggc gcccaacagt cccccggcca cggggcctgc caccataccc acgccgaaac
     8461 aagcgctcat gagcccgaag tggcgagccc gatcttcccc atcggtga
//
