Features (pLannotate 1.2.2; 19 found; start..end, strand, type, name):
     12..467     +  rep_origin     f1 ori (sequence partly withheld): f1 bacteriophage origin of replication; arrow indicates direction of (+) strand synthesis
    494..551     +  promoter       AmpR promoter (fragment): bla
    560..1375    -  CDS            KanR: aminoglycoside phosphotransferase; aph(3')-Ia; confers resistance to kanamycin in bacteria or G418 (Geneticin®) in eukaryotes
   1497..2085    +  rep_origin     ori: high-copy-number ColE1/pMB1/pBR322/pUC origin of replication
   2271..2413    -  misc_feature   bom: basis of mobility region from pBR322
   2515..2706    -  CDS            rop: Rop protein, which maintains plasmids at low copy number; rop
   2723..3103    +  CDS            YPB1_ECOLX: Protein predicted: Swiss-Prot protein existence level 4. From Escherichia coli.
   3175..3466    -  CDS            TcR (fragment): tetracycline efflux protein; tet; confers resistance to tetracycline
   3481..3502    -  protein_bind   CAP binding site: CAP binding activates transcription in the presence of cAMP. E. coli catabolite activator protein
   3515..4597    -  CDS            lacI: lac repressor; lacI; The lac repressor binds to the lac operator to inhibit transcription in E. coli. This inhibition can be relieved by adding lactose or isopropyl-β-D-thiogalactopyranoside (IPTG).
   4598..4675    -  promoter       lacI promoter: lacI
   4683..4962    -  CDS            TcR (fragment): tetracycline efflux protein; tet; confers resistance to tetracycline
   4984..5002    +  promoter       T7 promoter: promoter for bacteriophage T7 RNA polymerase
   5003..5027    +  protein_bind   lac operator: The lac repressor binds to the lac operator to inhibit transcription in E. coli. This inhibition can be relieved by adding lactose or isopropyl-β-D-thiogalactopyranoside (IPTG). lac repressor encoded by lacI
   5042..5064    +  RBS            RBS: efficient ribosome binding site from bacteriophage T7 gene 10 (Olins and Rangwala, 1989)
   5071..8316    +  CDS            NmCas9: Cas9 endonuclease from the Neisseria meningitidis Type II CRISPR/Cas system (Esvelt et al., 2013) generates RNA-guided double strand breaks in DNA
   8353..8373    +  CDS            9xHis (fragment): 9xHis affinity tag
   8383..8432    +  CDS            SET1 (fragment): solubility-enhancement tag derived from T7 phage gene 10B
   8440..8487    +  terminator     T7 terminator: transcription terminator for bacteriophage T7 RNA polymerase
>Addgene plasmid #109033 | pET28b-NmCas9-Flag D16A+H588A | depositor full sequence | sequence record 205426 | pET28b-NmCas9-Flag D16A+H588A sequence 8512 bps
TGGCGAATGGG
[124 nt withheld, positions 12-135]
C
[91 nt withheld, positions 137-227]
A
[49 nt withheld, positions 229-277]
CCTTTGACGTTGGAGTCCACGTTCTTTAATAGTGGACTCTTGTTCCAAACTGGAACAACACTCAACCCTA
TCTCGGTCTATTCTTTTGATTTATAAGGGATTTTGCCGATTTCGGCCTATTGGTTAAAAAATGAGCTGAT
TTAACAAAAATTTAACGCGAATTTTAACAAAATATTAACGTTTACAATTTCAGGTGGCACTTTTCGGGGA
AATGTGCGCGGAACCCCTATTTGTTTATTTTTCTAAATACATTCAAATATGTATCCGCTCATGAATTAAT
TCTTAGAAAAACTCATCGAGCATCAAATGAAACTGCAATTTATTCATATCAGGATTATCAATACCATATT
TTTGAAAAAGCCGTTTCTGTAATGAAGGAGAAAACTCACCGAGGCAGTTCCATAGGATGGCAAGATCCTG
GTATCGGTCTGCGATTCCGACTCGTCCAACATCAATACAACCTATTAATTTCCCCTCGTCAAAAATAAGG
TTATCAAGTGAGAAATCACCATGAGTGACGACTGAATCCGGTGAGAATGGCAAAAGTTTATGCATTTCTT
TCCAGACTTGTTCAACAGGCCAGCCATTACGCTCGTCATCAAAATCACTCGCATCAACCAAACCGTTATT
CATTCGTGATTGCGCCTGAGCGAGACGAAATACGCGATCGCTGTTAAAAGGACAATTACAAACAGGAATC
GAATGCAACCGGCGCAGGAACACTGCCAGCGCATCAACAATATTTTCACCTGAATCAGGATATTCTTCTA
ATACCTGGAATGCTGTTTTCCCGGGGATCGCAGTGGTGAGTAACCATGCATCATCAGGAGTACGGATAAA
ATGCTTGATGGTCGGAAGAGGCATAAATTCCGTCAGCCAGTTTAGTCTGACCATCTCATCTGTAACATCA
TTGGCAACGCTACCTTTGCCATGTTTCAGAAACAACTCTGGCGCATCGGGCTTCCCATACAATCGATAGA
TTGTCGCACCTGATTGCCCGACATTATCGCGAGCCCATTTATACCCATATAAATCAGCATCCATGTTGGA
ATTTAATCGCGGCCTAGAGCAAGACGTTTCCCGTTGAATATGGCTCATAACACCCCTTGTATTACTGTTT
ATGTAAGCAGACAGTTTTATTGTTCATGACCAAAATCCCTTAACGTGAGTTTTCGTTCCACTGAGCGTCA
GACCCCGTAGAAAAGATCAAAGGATCTTCTTGAGATCCTTTTTTTCTGCGCGTAATCTGCTGCTTGCAAA
CAAAAAAACCACCGCTACCAGCGGTGGTTTGTTTGCCGGATCAAGAGCTACCAACTCTTTTTCCGAAGGT
AACTGGCTTCAGCAGAGCGCAGATACCAAATACTGTCCTTCTAGTGTAGCCGTAGTTAGGCCACCACTTC
AAGAACTCTGTAGCACCGCCTACATACCTCGCTCTGCTAATCCTGTTACCAGTGGCTGCTGCCAGTGGCG
ATAAGTCGTGTCTTACCGGGTTGGACTCAAGACGATAGTTACCGGATAAGGCGCAGCGGTCGGGCTGAAC
GGGGGGTTCGTGCACACAGCCCAGCTTGGAGCGAACGACCTACACCGAACTGAGATACCTACAGCGTGAG
CTATGAGAAAGCGCCACGCTTCCCGAAGGGAGAAAGGCGGACAGGTATCCGGTAAGCGGCAGGGTCGGAA
CAGGAGAGCGCACGAGGGAGCTTCCAGGGGGAAACGCCTGGTATCTTTATAGTCCTGTCGGGTTTCGCCA
CCTCTGACTTGAGCGTCGATTTTTGTGATGCTCGTCAGGGGGGCGGAGCCTATGGAAAAACGCCAGCAAC
GCGGCCTTTTTACGGTTCCTGGCCTTTTGCTGGCCTTTTGCTCACATGTTCTTTCCTGCGTTATCCCCTG
ATTCTGTGGATAACCGTATTACCGCCTTTGAGTGAGCTGATACCGCTCGCCGCAGCCGAACGACCGAGCG
CAGCGAGTCAGTGAGCGAGGAAGCGGAAGAGCGCCTGATGCGGTATTTTCTCCTTACGCATCTGTGCGGT
ATTTCACACCGCATATATGGTGCACTCTCAGTACAATCTGCTCTGATGCCGCATAGTTAAGCCAGTATAC
ACTCCGCTATCGCTACGTGACTGGGTCATGGCTGCGCCCCGACACCCGCCAACACCCGCTGACGCGCCCT
GACGGGCTTGTCTGCTCCCGGCATCCGCTTACAGACAAGCTGTGACCGTCTCCGGGAGCTGCATGTGTCA
GAGGTTTTCACCGTCATCACCGAAACGCGCGAGGCAGCTGCGGTAAAGCTCATCAGCGTGGTCGTGAAGC
GATTCACAGATGTCTGCCTGTTCATCCGCGTCCAGCTCGTTGAGTTTCTCCAGAAGCGTTAATGTCTGGC
TTCTGATAAAGCGGGCCATGTTAAGGGCGGTTTTTTCCTGTTTGGTCACTGATGCCTCCGTGTAAGGGGG
ATTTCTGTTCATGGGGGTAATGATACCGATGAAACGAGAGAGGATGCTCACGATACGGGTTACTGATGAT
GAACATGCCCGGTTACTGGAACGTTGTGAGGGTAAACAACTGGCGGTATGGATGCGGCGGGACCAGAGAA
AAATCACTCAGGGTCAATGCCAGCGCTTCGTTAATACAGATGTAGGTGTTCCACAGGGTAGCCAGCAGCA
TCCTGCGATGCAGATCCGGAACATAATGGTGCAGGGCGCTGACTTCCGCGTTTCCAGACTTTACGAAACA
CGGAAACCGAAGACCATTCATGTTGTTGCTCAGGTCGCAGACGTTTTGCAGCAGCAGTCGCTTCACGTTC
GCTCGCGTATCGGTGATTCATTCTGCTAACCAGTAAGGCAACCCCGCCAGCCTAGCCGGGTCCTCAACGA
CAGGAGCACGATCATGCGCACCCGTGGGGCCGCCATGCCGGCGATAATGGCCTGCTTCTCGCCGAAACGT
TTGGTGGCGGGACCAGTGACGAAGGCTTGAGCGAGGGCGTGCAAGATTCCGAATACCGCAAGCGACAGGC
CGATCATCGTCGCGCTCCAGCGAAAGCGGTCCTCGCCGAAAATGACCCAGAGCGCTGCCGGCACCTGTCC
TACGAGTTGCATGATAAAGAAGACAGTCATAAGTGCGGCGACGATAGTCATGCCCCGCGCCCACCGGAAG
GAGCTGACTGGGTTGAAGGCTCTCAAGGGCATCGGTCGAGATCCCGGTGCCTAATGAGTGAGCTAACTTA
CATTAATTGCGTTGCGCTCACTGCCCGCTTTCCAGTCGGGAAACCTGTCGTGCCAGCTGCATTAATGAAT
CGGCCAACGCGCGGGGAGAGGCGGTTTGCGTATTGGGCGCCAGGGTGGTTTTTCTTTTCACCAGTGAGAC
GGGCAACAGCTGATTGCCCTTCACCGCCTGGCCCTGAGAGAGTTGCAGCAAGCGGTCCACGCTGGTTTGC
CCCAGCAGGCGAAAATCCTGTTTGATGGTGGTTAACGGCGGGATATAACATGAGCTGTCTTCGGTATCGT
CGTATCCCACTACCGAGATATCCGCACCAACGCGCAGCCCGGACTCGGTAATGGCGCGCATTGCGCCCAG
CGCCATCTGATCGTTGGCAACCAGCATCGCAGTGGGAACGATGCCCTCATTCAGCATTTGCATGGTTTGT
TGAAAACCGGACATGGCACTCCAGTCGCCTTCCCGTTCCGCTATCGGCTGAATTTGATTGCGAGTGAGAT
ATTTATGCCAGCCAGCCAGACGCAGACGCGCCGAGACAGAACTTAATGGGCCCGCTAACAGCGCGATTTG
CTGGTGACCCAATGCGACCAGATGCTCCACGCCCAGTCGCGTACCGTCTTCATGGGAGAAAATAATACTG
TTGATGGGTGTCTGGTCAGAGACATCAAGAAATAACGCCGGAACATTAGTGCAGGCAGCTTCCACAGCAA
TGGCATCCTGGTCATCCAGCGGATAGTTAATGATCAGCCCACTGACGCGTTGCGCGAGAAGATTGTGCAC
CGCCGCTTTACAGGCTTCGACGCCGCTTCGTTCTACCATCGACACCACCACGCTGGCACCCAGTTGATCG
GCGCGAGATTTAATCGCCGCGACAATTTGCGACGGCGCGTGCAGGGCCAGACTGGAGGTGGCAACGCCAA
TCAGCAACGACTGTTTGCCCGCCAGTTGTTGTGCCACGCGGTTGGGAATGTAATTCAGCTCCGCCATCGC
CGCTTCCACTTTTTCCCGCGTTTTCGCAGAAACGTGGCTGGCCTGGTTCACCACGCGGGAAACGGTCTGA
TAAGAGACACCGGCATACTCTGCGACATCGTATAACGTTACTGGTTTCACATTCACCACCCTGAATTGAC
TCTCTTCCGGGCGCTATCATGCCATACCGCGAAAGGTTTTGCGCCATTCGATGGTGTCCGGGATCTCGAC
GCTCTCCCTTATGCGACTCCTGCATTAGGAAGCAGCCCAGTAGTAGGTTGAGGCCGTTGAGCACCGCCGC
CGCAAGGAATGGTGCATGCAAGGAGATGGCGCCCAACAGTCCCCCGGCCACGGGGCCTGCCACCATACCC
ACGCCGAAACAAGCGCTCATGAGCCCGAAGTGGCGAGCCCGATCTTCCCCATCGGTGATGTCGGCGATAT
AGGCGCCAGCAACCGCACCTGTGGCGCCGGTGATGCCGGCCACGATGCGTCCGGCGTAGAGGATCGAGAT
CTCGATCCCGCGAAATTAATACGACTCACTATAGGGGAATTGTGAGCGGATAACAATTCCCCTCTAGAAA
TAATTTTGTTTAACTTTAAGAAGGAGATATACCATGGCTGCCTTCAAACCTAATTCAATCAACTACATCC
TCGGCCTCGCTATCGGCATCGCATCCGTCGGCTGGGCGATGGTAGAAATTGACGAAGAAGAAAACCCCAT
CCGCCTGATTGATTTGGGCGTGCGCGTATTTGAGCGTGCCGAAGTACCGAAAACAGGCGACTCCCTTGCC
ATGGCAAGGCGTTTGGCGCGCAGTGTTCGCCGCCTGACCCGCCGTCGCGCCCACCGCCTGCTTCGGACCC
GCCGCCTATTGAAACGCGAAGGCGTATTACAAGCCGCCAATTTTGACGAAAACGGCTTGATTAAATCCTT
ACCGAATACACCATGGCAACTTCGCGCAGCCGCATTAGACCGCAAACTGACGCCTTTAGAGTGGTCGGCA
GTCTTGTTGCATTTAATCAAACATCGCGGCTATTTATCGCAACGGAAAAACGAGGGCGAAACTGCCGATA
AGGAGCTTGGCGCTTTGCTTAAAGGCGTAGCCGGCAATGCCCATGCCTTACAGACAGGCGATTTCCGCAC
ACCGGCCGAATTGGCTTTAAATAAATTTGAGAAAGAAAGCGGCCATATCCGCAATCAGCGCAGCGATTAT
TCGCATACGTTCAGCCGCAAAGATTTACAGGCGGAGCTGATTTTGCTGTTTGAAAAACAAAAAGAATTTG
GCAATCCGCATGTTTCAGGCGGCCTTAAAGAAGGTATTGAAACCCTACTGATGACGCAACGCCCTGCCCT
GTCCGGCGATGCCGTTCAAAAAATGTTGGGGCATTGCACCTTCGAACCGGCAGAGCCGAAAGCCGCTAAA
AACACCTACACAGCCGAACGTTTCATCTGGCTGACCAAGCTGAACAACCTGCGTATTTTAGAGCAAGGCA
GCGAGCGGCCATTGACCGATACCGAACGCGCCACGCTTATGGACGAGCCATACAGAAAATCCAAACTGAC
TTACGCACAAGCCCGTAAGCTGCTGGGTTTAGAAGATACCGCCTTTTTCAAAGGCTTGCGCTATGGTAAA
GACAATGCCGAAGCCTCAACATTGATGGAAATGAAGGCCTACCATGCCATCAGCCGTGCACTGGAAAAAG
AAGGATTGAAAGACAAAAAATCCCCATTAAACCTTTCTCCCGAATTACAAGACGAAATCGGCACGGCATT
CTCCCTGTTCAAAACCGATGAAGACATTACAGGCCGTCTGAAAGACCGTATACAGCCCGAAATCTTAGAA
GCGCTGTTGAAACACATCAGCTTCGATAAGTTCGTCCAAATTTCCTTGAAAGCATTGCGCCGAATTGTGC
CTCTAATGGAACAAGGCAAACGTTACGATGAAGCCTGCGCCGAAATCTACGGAGACCATTACGGCAAGAA
GAATACGGAAGAAAAGATTTATCTGCCGCCGATTCCCGCCGACGAAATCCGCAACCCCGTCGTCTTGCGC
GCCTTATCTCAAGCACGTAAGGTCATTAACGGCGTGGTACGCCGTTACGGCTCCCCAGCTCGTATCCATA
TTGAAACTGCAAGGGAAGTAGGTAAATCGTTTAAAGACCGCAAAGAAATTGAGAAACGCCAAGAAGAAAA
CCGCAAAGACCGGGAAAAAGCCGCCGCCAAATTCCGAGAGTATTTCCCCAATTTTGTCGGAGAACCCAAA
TCCAAAGATATTCTGAAACTGCGCCTGTACGAGCAACAACACGGCAAATGCCTGTATTCGGGCAAAGAAA
TCAACTTAGGCCGTCTGAACGAAAAAGGCTATGTCGAAATCGACGCTGCCCTGCCGTTCTCGCGCACATG
GGACGACAGTTTCAACAATAAAGTACTGGTATTGGGCAGCGAAAACCAAAACAAAGGCAATCAAACCCCT
TACGAATACTTCAACGGCAAAGACAACAGCCGCGAATGGCAGGAATTTAAAGCGCGTGTCGAAACCAGCC
GTTTCCCGCGCAGTAAAAAACAACGGATTCTGCTGCAAAAATTCGATGAAGACGGCTTTAAAGAACGCAA
TCTGAACGACACGCGCTACGTCAACCGTTTCCTGTGTCAATTTGTTGCCGACCGTATGCGGCTGACAGGT
AAAGGCAAGAAACGTGTCTTTGCATCCAACGGACAAATTACCAATCTGTTGCGCGGCTTTTGGGGATTGC
GCAAAGTGCGTGCGGAAAACGACCGCCATCACGCCTTGGACGCCGTCGTCGTTGCCTGCTCGACCGTTGC
CATGCAGCAGAAAATTACCCGTTTTGTACGCTATAAAGAGATGAACGCGTTTGACGGTAAAACCATAGAC
AAAGAAACAGGAGAAGTGCTGCATCAAAAAACACACTTCCCACAACCTTGGGAATTTTTCGCACAAGAAG
TCATGATTCGCGTCTTCGGCAAACCGGACGGCAAACCCGAATTCGAAGAAGCCGATACCCTAGAAAAACT
GCGCACGTTGCTTGCCGAAAAATTATCATCTCGCCCCGAAGCCGTACACGAATACGTTACGCCACTGTTT
GTTTCACGCGCGCCCAATCGGAAGATGAGCGGGCAAGGGCATATGGAGACCGTCAAATCCGCCAAACGAC
TGGACGAAGGCGTCAGCGTGTTGCGCGTACCGCTGACACAGTTAAAACTGAAAGACTTGGAAAAAATGGT
CAATCGGGAGCGCGAACCTAAGCTATACGAAGCACTGAAAGCACGGCTGGAAGCACATAAAGACGATCCT
GCCAAAGCCTTTGCCGAGCCGTTTTACAAATACGATAAAGCAGGCAACCGCACCCAACAGGTAAAAGCCG
TACGCGTAGAGCAAGTACAGAAAACCGGCGTATGGGTGCGCAACCATAACGGTATTGCCGACAACGCAAC
CATGGTGCGCGTAGATGTGTTTGAGAAAGGCGACAAGTATTATCTGGTACCGATTTACAGTTGGCAGGTA
GCGAAAGGGATTTTGCCGGATAGGGCTGTTGTACAAGGAAAAGATGAAGAAGATTGGCAACTTATTGATG
ATAGTTTCAACTTTAAATTCTCATTACACCCTAATGATTTAGTCGAGGTTATAACAAAAAAAGCTAGAAT
GTTTGGTTACTTTGCCAGCTGCCATCGAGGCACAGGTAATATCAATATACGCATTCATGATCTTGATCAT
AAAATTGGCAAAAATGGAATACTGGAAGGTATCGGCGTCAAAACCGCCCTTTCATTCCAAAAATACCAAA
TTGACGAACTGGGCAAAGAAATCAGACCATGCCGTCTGAAAAAACGCCCGCCTGTCCGTGATTATAAAGA
TGATGATGATAAATGAGCACTCGAGCACCACCACCACCACCACCACTGAGATCCGGCTGCTAACAAAGCC
CGAAAGGAAGCTGAGTTGGCTGCTGCCACCGCTGAGCAATAACTAGCATAACCCCTTGGGGCCTCTAAAC
GGGTCTTGAGGGGTTTTTTGCTGAAAGGAGGAACTATATCCGGAT
